Addgene plasmid #198481: Lenti-guide-puro mHgs-1
Purpose: lentiviral stable expression of mHgs gRNA 1
Depositing lab: Suzanne Pfeffer. Depositing organization: Stanford University. Publication: Genome-wide screen reveals Rab12 GTPase as a critical activator of Parkinson's disease-linked LRRK2 kinase. Dhekne HS, Tonelli F, Yeshaw WM, Chiang CY, Limouse C, Jaimon E, Purlyte E, Alessi DR, Pfeffer SR. Elife. 2023 Oct 24;12:e87098. doi: 10.7554/eLife.87098. PubMed 37874635.
Backbone
  Vector backbone: lenti-guide puro
  Vector type: Mammalian Expression, Lentiviral
  Selectable markers: Puromycin
Growth in bacteria
  Bacterial resistance: Ampicillin, 100 μg/mL
  Growth temperature: 37°C
  Growth strain: NEB Stable
  Copy number: High Copy
Gene/Insert
  Gene/Insert name: mHgs
  gRNA/shRNA sequence: GAACGAACCCAAGTACAAGG
  Species: M. musculus (mouse)
  Insert size (bp): 20
  Entrez Gene: Hgs (a.k.a. Hgr, Hrs, ZFYVE8, tn)
  Promoter: U6
  Cloning method: Restriction Enzyme; 5′ cloning site Unknown (unknown if destroyed); 3′ cloning site Unknown (unknown if destroyed)
  Sequencing primers: 5′ gcctatttcccatgattccttc
Terms and licenses: Academic/Nonprofit Terms; Industry Terms: Not Available to Industry
Depositor comments: Please visit https://www.biorxiv.org/content/10.1101/2023.02.17.529028v1 for bioRxiv preprint.
How to cite: Lenti-guide-puro mHgs-1 was a gift from Suzanne Pfeffer (Addgene plasmid # 198481 ; http://n2t.net/addgene:198481 ; RRID:Addgene_198481)
