[The description below was written by a language model from this plasmid's Addgene catalogue record and pLannotate feature annotations shown in this document.]
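Description:
Lenti-guide-puro mHgs-1 is a lentiviral guide RNA expression plasmid built on the lenti-guide puro backbone, designed for stable delivery of a CRISPR/Cas9 guide targeting mouse Hgs (also known as Hrs). It is a third-generation-style, self-inactivating HIV-1 transfer vector. An RSV promoter fused to a truncated 5' LTR drives production of the viral genomic RNA. This is followed by the Ψ packaging signal with a partial gag sequence, the Rev response element for Rev-dependent nuclear export, a cPPT/CTS element, and a ΔU3 3' LTR that disables LTR promoter activity after integration. In bacteria the 8.3 kb plasmid is maintained through a high-copy ColE1/pUC-type origin and selected with ampicillin via the β-lactamase gene. An f1 ori, an SV40 ori and poly(A) signal, and residual lac and T7/T3 elements are carried over from the backbone.

The payload consists of two cassettes between the LTRs. A human U6 RNA polymerase III promoter transcribes the 20-nucleotide mHgs spacer joined to the Streptococcus pyogenes Cas9 gRNA scaffold, producing a complete single guide RNA. Downstream, the EF-1α core promoter with its intron A drives puromycin N-acetyltransferase, allowing selection of transduced mammalian cells, and a WPRE enhances transcript expression. No Cas9 coding sequence is annotated in the plasmid, so the nuclease must be supplied separately, for example by target cells that already express it. The stated purpose is lentiviral stable expression of the first of the depositor's mouse Hgs guides. The associated publication describes a genome-wide screen for regulators of the Parkinson's disease-linked LRRK2 kinase.
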