Features (pLannotate 1.2.2; 29 found; start..end, strand, type, name):
      3..158     +  CDS            env (fragment): ENV_HV1H2 - Experimental evidence at protein level: Swiss-Prot protein existence level 1. [Transmembrane protein gp41]: Acts as a class I viral fusion protein. Under the current model, the protein has at least 3 conformational states: pre-fusion native state, pre-hairpin intermediate state, and post-fusion hairpin state. During fusion of viral and target intracellular membranes, the coiled coil regions (heptad repeats) assume a trimer-of-hairpins structure, positioning the fusion peptide in close proximity to the C-terminal region of the ectodomain. The formation of this structure appears to d
    162..402     +  promoter       U6 promoter: RNA polymerase III promoter for human U6 snRNA
    432..507     +  misc_RNA       gRNA scaffold: guide RNA scaffold for the Streptococcus pyogenes CRISPR/Cas9 system
    563..680     +  misc_feature   cPPT/CTS: central polypurine tract and central termination sequence of HIV-1
    746..812     +  CDS            small t antigen (fragment): SV40 (simian virus 40) small t antigen
    838..1049    +  promoter       EF-1α core promoter: core promoter for human elongation factor EF-1α
   1050..1988    +  intron         EF-1α intron A: intron upstream of the start codon of human EF-1α
   2010..2609    +  CDS            PuroR (fragment): puromycin N-acetyltransferase; pac from Streptomyces; confers resistance to puromycin
   2625..3213    +  misc_feature   WPRE: woodchuck hepatitis virus posttranscriptional regulatory element
   3264..3283    +  misc_feature   cPPT/CTS (fragment): central polypurine tract and central termination sequence of HIV-1
   3285..3518    +  LTR            3' LTR (ΔU3): self-inactivating 3' long terminal repeat (LTR) from HIV-1
   3596..3717    +  polyA_signal   SV40 poly(A) signal: SV40 polyadenylation signal
   3757..3892    +  rep_origin     SV40 ori: SV40 origin of replication
   3913..3931    -  promoter       T7 promoter: promoter for bacteriophage T7 RNA polymerase
   3939..4094    +  CDS            lacZα (fragment): LacZα fragment of β-galactosidase; lacZ fragment
   4099..4527    +  rep_origin     f1 ori (sequence partly withheld): f1 bacteriophage origin of replication; arrow indicates direction of (+) strand synthesis
   4580..4684    +  promoter       AmpR promoter: bla
   4685..5545    +  CDS            AmpR: β-lactamase; bla; confers resistance to ampicillin, carbenicillin, and related antibiotics
   5716..6304    +  rep_origin     ori: high-copy-number ColE1/pMB1/pBR322/pUC origin of replication
   6487..6579    +  CDS            lacI (fragment): lac repressor; lacI; The lac repressor binds to the lac operator to inhibit transcription in E. coli. This inhibition can be relieved by adding lactose or isopropyl-β-D-thiogalactopyranoside (IPTG).
   6592..6613    +  protein_bind   CAP binding site: CAP binding activates transcription in the presence of cAMP. E. coli catabolite activator protein
   6628..6658    +  promoter       lac promoter: promoter for the E. coli lac operon
   6666..6682    +  protein_bind   lac operator: The lac repressor binds to the lac operator to inhibit transcription in E. coli. This inhibition can be relieved by adding lactose or isopropyl-β-D-thiogalactopyranoside (IPTG). lac repressor encoded by lacI
   6727..6745    +  promoter       T3 promoter: promoter for bacteriophage T3 RNA polymerase
   6773..6999    +  promoter       RSV promoter: Rous sarcoma virus enhancer/promoter
   7000..7180    +  LTR            5' LTR (truncated): truncated 5' long terminal repeat (LTR) from HIV-1
   7227..7352    +  misc_feature   HIV-1 Ψ: packaging signal of human immunodeficiency virus type 1
   7336..7699    +  CDS            HIV-1 gag (fragment): gag protein from human immunodeficiency virus 1; gag
   7845..8078    +  misc_feature   RRE: The Rev response element (RRE) of HIV-1 allows for Rev-dependent mRNA export from the nucleus to the cytoplasm.
>Addgene plasmid #198481 | Lenti-guide-puro mHgs-1 | addgene full sequence | sequence record 390769 | Addgene NGS Result
TAACAAATTGGCTGTGGTATATAAAATTATTCATAATGATAGTAGGAGGCTTGGTAGGTTTAAGAATAGT
TTTTGCTGTACTTTCTATAGTGAATAGAGTTAGGCAGGGATATTCACCATTATCGTTTCAGACCCACCTC
CCAACCCCGAGGGGACCCAGAGAGGGCCTATTTCCCATGATTCCTTCATATTTGCATATACGATACAAGG
CTGTTAGAGAGATAATTAGAATTAATTTGACTGTAAACACAAAGATATTAGTACAAAATACGTGACGTAG
AAAGTAATAATTTCTTGGGTAGTTTGCAGTTTTAAAATTATGTTTTAAAATGGACTATCATATGCTTACC
GTAACTTGAAAGTATTTCGATTTCTTGGCTTTATATATCTTGTGGAAAGGACGAAACACCGGAACGAACC
CAAGTACAAGGGTTTTAGAGCTAGAAATAGCAAGTTAAAATAAGGCTAGTCCGTTATCAACTTGAAAAAG
TGGCACCGAGTCGGTGCTTTTTTAAGCTTGGCGTAACTAGATCTTGAGACAAATGGCAGTATTCATCCAC
AATTTTAAAAGAAAAGGGGGGATTGGGGGGTACAGTGCAGGGGAAAGAATAGTAGACATAATAGCAACAG
ACATACAAACTAAAGAATTACAAAAACAAATTACAAAAATTCAAAATTTTCGGGTTTATTACAGGGACAG
CAGAGATCCACTTTGGCGCCGGCTCGAGGGGGCCCGGGTGCAAAGATGGATAAAGTTTTAAACAGAGAGG
AATCTTTGCAGCTAATGGACCTTCTAGGTCTTGAAAGGAGTGGGAATTGGCTCCGGTGCCCGTCAGTGGG
CAGAGCGCACATCGCCCACAGTCCCCGAGAAGTTGGGGGGAGGGGTCGGCAATTGATCCGGTGCCTAGAG
AAGGTGGCGCGGGGTAAACTGGGAAAGTGATGTCGTGTACTGGCTCCGCCTTTTTCCCGAGGGTGGGGGA
GAACCGTATATAAGTGCAGTAGTCGCCGTGAACGTTCTTTTTCGCAACGGGTTTGCCGCCAGAACACAGG
TAAGTGCCGTGTGTGGTTCCCGCGGGCCTGGCCTCTTTACGGGTTATGGCCCTTGCGTGCCTTGAATTAC
TTCCACCTGGCTGCAGTACGTGATTCTTGATCCCGAGCTTCGGGTTGGAAGTGGGTGGGAGAGTTCGAGG
CCTTGCGCTTAAGGAGCCCCTTCGCCTCGTGCTTGAGTTGAGGCCTGGCCTGGGCGCTGGGGCCGCCGCG
TGCGAATCTGGTGGCACCTTCGCGCCTGTCTCGCTGCTTTCGATAAGTCTCTAGCCATTTAAAATTTTTG
ATGACCTGCTGCGACGCTTTTTTTCTGGCAAGATAGTCTTGTAAATGCGGGCCAAGATCTGCACACTGGT
ATTTCGGTTTTTGGGGCCGCGGGCGGCGACGGGGCCCGTGCGTCCCAGCGCACATGTTCGGCGAGGCGGG
GCCTGCGAGCGCGGCCACCGAGAATCGGACGGGGGTAGTCTCAAGCTGGCCGGCCTGCTCTGGTGCCTGG
CCTCGCGCCGCCGTGTATCGCCCCGCCCTGGGCGGCAAGGCTGGCCCGGTCGGCACCAGTTGCGTGAGCG
GAAAGATGGCCGCTTCCCGGCCCTGCTGCAGGGAGCTCAAAATGGAGGACGCGGCGCTCGGGAGAGCGGG
CGGGTGAGTCACCCACACAAAGGAAAAGGGCCTTTCCGTCCTCAGCCGTCGCTTCATGTGACTCCACGGA
GTACCGGGCGCCGTCCAGGCACCTCGATTAGTTCTCGAGCTTTTGGAGTACGTCGTCTTTAGGTTGGGGG
GAGGGGTTTTATGCGATGGAGTTTCCCCACACTGAGTGGGTGGAGACTGAAGTTAGGCCAGCTTGGCACT
TGATGTAATTCTCCTTGGAATTTGCCCTTTTTGAGTTTGGATCTTGGTTCATTCTCAAGCCTCAGACAGT
GGTTCAAAGTTTTTTTCTTCCATTTCAGGTGTCGTGACGTACGGCCACCATGACCGAGTACAAGCCCACG
GTGCGCCTCGCCACCCGCGACGACGTCCCCAGGGCCGTACGCACCCTCGCCGCCGCGTTCGCCGACTACC
CCGCCACGCGCCACACCGTCGATCCGGACCGCCACATCGAGCGGGTCACCGAGCTGCAAGAACTCTTCCT
CACGCGCGTCGGGCTCGACATCGGCAAGGTGTGGGTCGCGGACGACGGCGCCGCCGTGGCGGTCTGGACC
ACGCCGGAGAGCGTCGAAGCGGGGGCGGTGTTCGCCGAGATCGGCCCGCGCATGGCCGAGTTGAGCGGTT
CCCGGCTGGCCGCGCAGCAACAGATGGAAGGCCTCCTGGCGCCGCACCGGCCCAAGGAGCCCGCGTGGTT
CCTGGCCACCGTCGGAGTCTCGCCCGACCACCAGGGCAAGGGTCTGGGCAGCGCCGTCGTGCTCCCCGGA
GTGGAGGCGGCCGAGCGCGCCGGGGTGCCCGCCTTCCTGGAGACCTCCGCGCCCCGCAACCTCCCCTTCT
ACGAGCGGCTCGGCTTCACCGTCACCGCCGACGTCGAGGTGCCCGAAGGACCGCGCACCTGGTGCATGAC
CCGCAAGCCCGGTGCCTGAACGCGTTAAGTCGACAATCAACCTCTGGATTACAAAATTTGTGAAAGATTG
ACTGGTATTCTTAACTATGTTGCTCCTTTTACGCTATGTGGATACGCTGCTTTAATGCCTTTGTATCATG
CTATTGCTTCCCGTATGGCTTTCATTTTCTCCTCCTTGTATAAATCCTGGTTGCTGTCTCTTTATGAGGA
GTTGTGGCCCGTTGTCAGGCAACGTGGCGTGGTGTGCACTGTGTTTGCTGACGCAACCCCCACTGGTTGG
GGCATTGCCACCACCTGTCAGCTCCTTTCCGGGACTTTCGCTTTCCCCCTCCCTATTGCCACGGCGGAAC
TCATCGCCGCCTGCCTTGCCCGCTGCTGGACAGGGGCTCGGCTGTTGGGCACTGACAATTCCGTGGTGTT
GTCGGGGAAATCATCGTCCTTTCCTTGGCTGCTCGCCTGTGTTGCCACCTGGATTCTGCGCGGGACGTCC
TTCTGCTACGTCCCTTCGGCCCTCAATCCAGCGGACCTTCCTTCCCGCGGCCTGCTGCCGGCTCTGCGGC
CTCTTCCGCGTCTTCGCCTTCGCCCTCAGACGAGTCGGATCTCCCTTTGGGCCGCCTCCCCGCGTCGACT
TTAAGACCAATGACTTACAAGGCAGCTGTAGATCTTAGCCACTTTTTAAAAGAAAAGGGGGGACTGGAAG
GGCTAATTCACTCCCAACGAAGACAAGATCTGCTTTTTGCTTGTACTGGGTCTCTCTGGTTAGACCAGAT
CTGAGCCTGGGAGCTCTCTGGCTAACTAGGGAACCCACTGCTTAAGCCTCAATAAAGCTTGCCTTGAGTG
CTTCAAGTAGTGTGTGCCCGTCTGTTGTGTGACTCTGGTAACTAGAGATCCCTCAGACCCTTTTAGTCAG
TGTGGAAAATCTCTAGCAGTACGTATAGTAGTTCATGTCATCTTATTATTCAGTATTTATAACTTGCAAA
GAAATGAATATCAGAGAGTGAGAGGAACTTGTTTATTGCAGCTTATAATGGTTACAAATAAAGCAATAGC
ATCACAAATTTCACAAATAAAGCATTTTTTTCACTGCATTCTAGTTGTGGTTTGTCCAAACTCATCAATG
TATCTTATCATGTCTGGCTCTAGCTATCCCGCCCCTAACTCCGCCCATCCCGCCCCTAACTCCGCCCAGT
TCCGCCCATTCTCCGCCCCATGGCTGACTAATTTTTTTTATTTATGCAGAGGCCGAGGCCGCCTCGGCCT
CTGAGCTATTCCAGAAGTAGTGAGGAGGCTTTTTTGGAGGCCTAGGGACGTACCCAATTCGCCCTATAGT
GAGTCGTATTACGCGCGCTCACTGGCCGTCGTTTTACAACGTCGTGACTGGGAAAACCCTGGCGTTACCC
AACTTAATCGCCTTGCAGCACATCCCCCTTTCGCCAGCTGGCGTAATAGCGAAGAGGCCCGCACCGATCG
CCCTTCCCAACAGTTGCGCAGCCTGAATGGCGAATGGG
[124 nt withheld, positions 4099-4222]
C
[91 nt withheld, positions 4224-4314]
A
[49 nt withheld, positions 4316-4364]
CCTTTGACGTTGGAGTCCACGTTCTTT
[37 nt withheld, positions 4392-4428]
ACCCTATCTCGGTCTATTCTTTTGATTTATAAGGGATTTTGCCGATTTCGGCCTATTGGTTAAAAAATGA
GCTGATTTAACAAAAATTTAACGCGAATTTTAACAAAATATTAACGCTTACAATTTAGGTGGCACTTTTC
GGGGAAATGTGCGCGGAACCCCTATTTGTTTATTTTTCTAAATACATTCAAATATGTATCCGCTCATGAG
ACAATAACCCTGATAAATGCTTCAATAATATTGAAAAAGGAAGAGTATGAGTATTCAACATTTCCGTGTC
GCCCTTATTCCCTTTTTTGCGGCATTTTGCCTTCCTGTTTTTGCTCACCCAGAAACGCTGGTGAAAGTAA
AAGATGCTGAAGATCAGTTGGGTGCACGAGTGGGTTACATCGAACTGGATCTCAACAGCGGTAAGATCCT
TGAGAGTTTTCGCCCCGAAGAACGTTTTCCAATGATGAGCACTTTTAAAGTTCTGCTATGTGGCGCGGTA
TTATCCCGTATTGACGCCGGGCAAGAGCAACTCGGTCGCCGCATACACTATTCTCAGAATGACTTGGTTG
AGTACTCACCAGTCACAGAAAAGCATCTTACGGATGGCATGACAGTAAGAGAATTATGCAGTGCTGCCAT
AACCATGAGTGATAACACTGCGGCCAACTTACTTCTGACAACGATCGGAGGACCGAAGGAGCTAACCGCT
TTTTTGCACAACATGGGGGATCATGTAACTCGCCTTGATCGTTGGGAACCGGAGCTGAATGAAGCCATAC
CAAACGACGAGCGTGACACCACGATGCCTGTAGCAATGGCAACAACGTTGCGCAAACTATTAACTGGCGA
ACTACTTACTCTAGCTTCCCGGCAACAATTAATAGACTGGATGGAGGCGGATAAAGTTGCAGGACCACTT
CTGCGCTCGGCCCTTCCGGCTGGCTGGTTTATTGCTGATAAATCTGGAGCCGGTGAGCGTGGGTCTCGCG
GTATCATTGCAGCACTGGGGCCAGATGGTAAGCCCTCCCGTATCGTAGTTATCTACACGACGGGGAGTCA
GGCAACTATGGATGAACGAAATAGACAGATCGCTGAGATAGGTGCCTCACTGATTAAGCATTGGTAACTG
TCAGACCAAGTTTACTCATATATACTTTAGATTGATTTAAAACTTCATTTTTAATTTAAAAGGATCTAGG
TGAAGATCCTTTTTGATAATCTCATGACCAAAATCCCTTAACGTGAGTTTTCGTTCCACTGAGCGTCAGA
CCCCGTAGAAAAGATCAAAGGATCTTCTTGAGATCCTTTTTTTCTGCGCGTAATCTGCTGCTTGCAAACA
AAAAAACCACCGCTACCAGCGGTGGTTTGTTTGCCGGATCAAGAGCTACCAACTCTTTTTCCGAAGGTAA
CTGGCTTCAGCAGAGCGCAGATACCAAATACTGTTCTTCTAGTGTAGCCGTAGTTAGGCCACCACTTCAA
GAACTCTGTAGCACCGCCTACATACCTCGCTCTGCTAATCCTGTTACCAGTGGCTGCTGCCAGTGGCGAT
AAGTCGTGTCTTACCGGGTTGGACTCAAGACGATAGTTACCGGATAAGGCGCAGCGGTCGGGCTGAACGG
GGGGTTCGTGCACACAGCCCAGCTTGGAGCGAACGACCTACACCGAACTGAGATACCTACAGCGTGAGCT
ATGAGAAAGCGCCACGCTTCCCGAAGGGAGAAAGGCGGACAGGTATCCGGTAAGCGGCAGGGTCGGAACA
GGAGAGCGCACGAGGGAGCTTCCAGGGGGAAACGCCTGGTATCTTTATAGTCCTGTCGGGTTTCGCCACC
TCTGACTTGAGCGTCGATTTTTGTGATGCTCGTCAGGGGGGCGGAGCCTATGGAAAAACGCCAGCAACGC
GGCCTTTTTACGGTTCCTGGCCTTTTGCTGGCCTTTTGCTCACATGTTCTTTCCTGCGTTATCCCCTGAT
TCTGTGGATAACCGTATTACCGCCTTTGAGTGAGCTGATACCGCTCGCCGCAGCCGAACGACCGAGCGCA
GCGAGTCAGTGAGCGAGGAAGCGGAAGAGCGCCCAATACGCAAACCGCCTCTCCCCGCGCGTTGGCCGAT
TCATTAATGCAGCTGGCACGACAGGTTTCCCGACTGGAAAGCGGGCAGTGAGCGCAACGCAATTAATGTG
AGTTAGCTCACTCATTAGGCACCCCAGGCTTTACACTTTATGCTTCCGGCTCGTATGTTGTGTGGAATTG
TGAGCGGATAACAATTTCACACAGGAAACAGCTATGACCATGATTACGCCAAGCGCGCAATTAACCCTCA
CTAAAGGGAACAAAAGCTGGAGCTGCAAGCTTAATGTAGTCTTATGCAATACTCTTGTAGTCTTGCAACA
TGGTAACGATGAGTTAGCAACATGCCTTACAAGGAGAGAAAAAGCACCGTGCATGCCGATTGGTGGAAGT
AAGGTGGTACGATCGTGCCTTATTAGGAAGGCAACAGACGGGTCTGACATGGATTGGACGAACCACTGAA
TTGCCGCATTGCAGAGATATTGTATTTAAGTGCCTAGCTCGATACATAAACGGGTCTCTCTGGTTAGACC
AGATCTGAGCCTGGGAGCTCTCTGGCTAACTAGGGAACCCACTGCTTAAGCCTCAATAAAGCTTGCCTTG
AGTGCTTCAAGTAGTGTGTGCCCGTCTGTTGTGTGACTCTGGTAACTAGAGATCCCTCAGACCCTTTTAG
TCAGTGTGGAAAATCTCTAGCAGTGGCGCCCGAACAGGGACTTGAAAGCGAAAGGGAAACCAGAGGAGCT
CTCTCGACGCAGGACTCGGCTTGCTGAAGCGCGCACGGCAAGAGGCGAGGGGCGGCGACTGGTGAGTACG
CCAAAAATTTTGACTAGCGGAGGCTAGAAGGAGAGAGATGGGTGCGAGAGCGTCAGTATTAAGCGGGGGA
GAATTAGATCGCGATGGGAAAAAATTCGGTTAAGGCCAGGGGGAAAGAAAAAATATAAATTAAAACATAT
AGTATGGGCAAGCAGGGAGCTAGAACGATTCGCAGTTAATCCTGGCCTGTTAGAAACATCAGAAGGCTGT
AGACAAATACTGGGACAGCTACAACCATCCCTTCAGACAGGATCAGAAGAACTTAGATCATTATATAATA
CAGTAGCAACCCTCTATTGTGTGCATCAAAGGATAGAGATAAAAGACACCAAGGAAGCTTTAGACAAGAT
AGAGGAAGAGCAAAACAAAAGTAAGACCACCGCACAGCAAGCGGCCGCTGATCTTCAGACCTGGAGGAGG
AGATATGAGGGACAATTGGAGAAGTGAATTATATAAATATAAAGTAGTAAAAATTGAACCATTAGGAGTA
GCACCCACCAAGGCAAAGAGAAGAGTGGTGCAGAGAGAAAAAAGAGCAGTGGGAATAGGAGCTTTGTTCC
TTGGGTTCTTGGGAGCAGCAGGAAGCACTATGGGCGCAGCGTCAATGACGCTGACGGTACAGGCCAGACA
ATTATTGTCTGGTATAGTGCAGCAGCAGAACAATTTGCTGAGGGCTATTGAGGCGCAACAGCATCTGTTG
CAACTCACAGTCTGGGGCATCAAGCAGCTCCAGGCAAGAATCCTGGCTGTGGAAAGATACCTAAAGGATC
AACAGCTCCTGGGGATTTGGGGTTGCTCTGGAAAACTCATTTGCACCACTGCTGTGCCTTGGAATGCTAG
TTGGAGTAATAAATCTCTGGAACAGATTTGGAATCACACGACCTGGATGGAGTGGGACAGAGAAATTAAC
AATTACACAAGCTTAATACACTCCTTAATTGAAGAATCGCAAAACCAGCAAGAAAAGAATGAACAAGAAT
TATTGGAATTAGATAAATGGGCAAGTTTGTGGAATTGGTTTAACA
